>Addgene plasmid #68838 | pOPTN1-55-EGFP | addgene partial sequence | sequence record 128419 | CMV-F 5'-CGCAAATGGGCGGTAGGCGTG-3'
AGCTGGTTTAGTGAACCGTCAGATCCGCTAGCGCTACCGGTCGCCACCATGGTGAGCAAGGGCGAGGAGC
TGTTCACCGGGGTGGTGCCCATCCTGGTCGAGCTGGACGGCGACGTAAACGGCCACAAGTTCAGCGTGTC
CGGCGAGGGCGAGGGCGATGCCACCTACGGCAAGCTGACCCTGAAGTTCATCTGCACCACCGGCAAGCTG
CCCGTGCCCTGGCCCACCCTCGTGACCACCCTGACCTACGGCGTGCAGTGCTTCAGCCGCTACCCCGACC
ACATGAAGCAGCACGACTTCTTCAAGTCCGCCATGCCCGAAGGCTACGTCCAGGAGCGCACCATCTTCTT
CAAGGACGACGGCAACTACAAGACCCGCGCCGAGGTGAAGTTCGAGGGCGACACCCTGGTGAACCGCATC
GAGCTGAAGGGCATCGACTTCAAGGAGGACGGCAACATCCTGGGGCACAAGCTGGAGTACAACTACAACA
GCCACAACGTCTATATCATGGCCGACAAGCAGAAGAACGGCATCAAGGTGAACTTCAAGATCCGCCACAA
CATCGAGGACGGCAGCGTGCAGCTCGCCGACCACTACCAGCAGAACACCCCCATCGGCGACGGCCCCGTG
CTGCTGCCCGACAACCACTACCTGAGCACCCAGTCCGCCCTGAGCAAAGACCCCAACGAGAAGCGCGATC
ACATGGTCCTGCTGGAGTTCGTGACCGCCGCCGGGATCACTCTCGGCATGGACGAGCTGTACAAGTCCGG
ACTCAGATCCATTGCTAGCCTCGAGACGCGTGATTC
