>Addgene plasmid #68838 | pOPTN1-55-EGFP | addgene partial sequence | sequence record 128674 | SV40pA-R 5'-GAAATTTGTGATGCTATTGC-3'
ACAACAACAATTGCATTCATTTTATGTTTCAGGTTCAGGGGGAGGTGTGGGAGGTTTTTTAAAGCAAGTA
AAACCTCTACAAATGTGGTATGGCTGATTATGATCAGTTATCTAGATCCGGTGGATCCCGGGCCCGCGGT
ACCGTCGACTTATTTCAGCTGGTGGTTCTCGGTCAGGAGCTCTTTCATCTGCTGCAGCAGCTCCTCCGGG
GTAAACGTGTCCAGGTTTGGGTGGGCCAGGTGGGGGGGTCCATTTCCTGTGCTTTCACTGGGGCTGTCCT
CCTTTTCAGTGAGGCAGCTGAGAGGTTGATGGGACATCTTATCGTCGTCATCCTTGTAATCCATGGTGGA
ATCACGCGTCTCGAGGCTAGCAATGGATCTGAGTCCGGACTTGTACAGCTCGTCCATGCCGAGAGTGATC
CCGGCGGCGGTCACGAACTCCAGCAGGACCATGTGATCGCGCTTCTCGTTGGGGTCTTTGCTCAGGGCGG
ACTGGGTGCTCAGGTAGTGGTTGTCGGGCAGCAGCACGGGGCCGTCGCCGATGGGGGTGTTCTGCTGGTA
GTGGTCGGCGAGCTGCACGCTGCCGTCCTCGATGTTGTGGCGGATCTTGAAGTTCACCTTGATGCCGTTC
TTCTGCTTGTCGGCCATGATATAGACGTTGTGGCTGTTGTAGTTGTACTCCAGCTTGTGCCCCAGGATGT
TGCCGTCCTCCTTGAAGTCGATGCCCTTCAGCTCGATGCGGTTCACCAGGGTGTCGCCCTCGAACTTCAC
CTCGGCGCGGGTCTTGTAGTTGCCGTCGTCCTTGAAGAAGATGGTGCGCTCCTGGACGTAGCCTTCGG
