[The description below was written by a language model from this plasmid's Addgene catalogue record.]
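Description:
pOPTN1-55-EGFP is a mammalian expression plasmid encoding a truncated form of human optineurin (OPTN) fused to EGFP. The insert retains only amino acids 1–55 of the protein and was cloned by restriction digestion between EcoRI and BamHI sites, both of which remain intact. Expression is driven by the CMV immediate-early promoter, which gives strong constitutive transcription in most transfected mammalian cell lines. The plasmid is maintained at high copy in E. coli under kanamycin selection. The same resistance cassette confers neomycin resistance in mammalian cells, so stable transfectants can be selected with G418.

The record is inconsistent about the backbone and the orientation of the fusion. The purpose statement says the deleted OPTN was inserted into pEGFP-N1, whereas the backbone field lists the Clontech vector pEGFP-C1 and describes the EGFP tag as N-terminal on the backbone. The construct name, the stated purpose and the use of CMV-F and EGFP-N sequencing primers flanking the insert all fit better with an N1-type layout, in which the OPTN fragment lies upstream of EGFP and carries the fluorescent protein at its C terminus. This cannot be confirmed, however, because no feature table or sequence annotation is provided.

The plasmid belongs to a set of mutation and deletion constructs made to study the human optineurin gene, which is linked to glaucoma and amyotrophic lateral sclerosis through its aliases GLC1E and ALS12. A corresponding full-length wild-type OPTN-EGFP plasmid serves as the reference. The EGFP fusion allows the fragment's expression and subcellular distribution to be followed by fluorescence, for comparison with the full-length protein and other variants.
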