Addgene plasmid #68838: pOPTN1-55-EGFP
Purpose: deleted OPTN was inserted into pEGFP-N1 backbone
Depositing lab: Beatrice Yue. Publication: Effects of mutations and deletions in the human optineurin gene. Turturro S, Shen X, Shyam R, Yue BY, Ying H. Springerplus. 2014 Feb 19;3:99. doi: 10.1186/2193-1801-3-99. eCollection 2014. 845 PubMed 24683533.
Backbone
  Vector backbone: pEGFP-C1
  Backbone manufacturer: Clontech
  Backbone size w/o insert (bp): 4733
  Vector type: Mammalian Expression
  Selectable markers: Neomycin (select with G418)
Growth in bacteria
  Bacterial resistance: Kanamycin, 50 μg/mL
  Growth temperature: 37°C
  Growth strain: DH5alpha
  Copy number: High Copy
Gene/Insert
  Gene/Insert name: optineurin (alt name: OPTN)
  Species: H. sapiens (human)
  Mutation: aa 1-55 only
  Entrez Gene: OPTN (a.k.a. ALS12, FIP2, GLC1E, HIP7, HYPL, NRP, TFIIIA-INTP)
  Promoter: CMV
  Tag / fusion protein: EGFP (N terminal on backbone)
  Cloning method: Restriction Enzyme; 5′ cloning site EcoRI (not destroyed); 3′ cloning site BamHI (not destroyed)
  Sequencing primers: 5′ CMV-F; 3′ EGFP-N
Terms and licenses: Academic/Nonprofit Terms; Industry Terms: Not Available to Industry
Depositor comments: Wild type construct is pOPTN-EGFP (Plasmid #27052)
How to cite: pOPTN1-55-EGFP was a gift from Beatrice Yue (Addgene plasmid # 68838 ; http://n2t.net/addgene:68838 ; RRID:Addgene_68838)
